Addgene plasmid #56166: mCardinal-Lysosomes-20
Purpose: Localization: Lysosome Membrane, Excitation: 604, Emission: 659
Depositing lab: Michael Davidson. Depositing organization: Florida State University, Tallahassee. Publication: Non-invasive intravital imaging of cellular differentiation with a bright red-excitable fluorescent protein. Chu J, Haynes RD, Corbel SY, Li P, Gonzalez-Gonzalez E, Burg JS, Ataie NJ, Lam AJ, Cranfill PJ, Baird MA, Davidson MW, Ng HL, Garcia KC, Contag CH, Shen K, Blau HM, Lin MZ. Nat Methods. 2014 Mar 16. doi: 10.1038/nmeth.2888. PubMed 24633408.
Backbone
  Vector backbone: mCardinal
  Backbone size w/o insert (bp): 4750
  Vector type: Mammalian Expression
  Selectable markers: Neomycin (select with G418)
Growth in bacteria
  Bacterial resistance: Kanamycin, 50 μg/mL
  Growth temperature: 37°C
  Growth strain: DH5alpha
  Copy number: High Copy
Gene/Insert
  Gene/Insert name: LAMP1 (alt name: NM_012857.2)
  Species: R. norvegicus (rat)
  Promoter: CMV
  Tag / fusion protein: mCardinal
  Cloning method: Unknown
  Sequencing primers: 5′ CMV-F; 3′ SV40pA-R
Terms and licenses: Academic/Nonprofit Terms; Industry Terms
Depositor comments: . Excitation = 604; Emission = 659
How to cite: mCardinal-Lysosomes-20 was a gift from Michael Davidson (Addgene plasmid # 56166 ; http://n2t.net/addgene:56166 ; RRID:Addgene_56166)
