[The description below was written by a language model from this plasmid's Addgene catalogue record.]
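Description:
mCardinal-Lysosomes-20 is a mammalian expression plasmid that labels lysosomal membranes with the far-red fluorescent protein mCardinal. It is built on an mCardinal backbone of about 4.75 kb (excluding the insert), is maintained as a high-copy plasmid in E. coli under kanamycin selection, and carries a neomycin resistance marker so that transfected mammalian cells can be selected with G418. The record does not include a feature table, so the origin of replication and the promoters driving the resistance marker are not stated.

The payload is rat (R. norvegicus) LAMP1, lysosome-associated membrane protein 1, expressed from the CMV promoter as a fusion with mCardinal. LAMP1 is an abundant integral membrane glycoprotein of lysosomes and late endosomes, so it acts as the targeting moiety, carrying the fluorescent protein to the lysosomal limiting membrane. The listed sequencing primers point to an SV40 polyadenylation signal downstream of the fusion cassette. The record does not say which end of LAMP1 carries mCardinal. The "20" in the name may refer to a linker length, but this is not explained either.

mCardinal is recorded with an excitation maximum of 604 nm and an emission maximum of 659 nm, so it can be excited with red light and combined with green, yellow or orange fluorophores in multicolour imaging. The construct is typically used for transient or stable transfection of mammalian cells to visualise lysosome distribution, morphology and dynamics by fluorescence microscopy. It also serves as a localisation marker showing how mCardinal performs as a fusion tag.
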