>Addgene plasmid #56166 | mCardinal-Lysosomes-20 | depositor partial sequence | sequence record 87065 | insert sequence
GATCCGCTAGCGCTACCGGACTCAGATCTCGAGCGCCACCATGGCGGCCCCGGGCGCCCGGCGTCCGCTG
CTCCTGTTGCTGCTGGCAGGCCTTGCACACAGCGCCCCAGCACTGTTCGAGGTGAAAGACAACAACGGCA
CAGCGTGTATAATGGCCAGCTTCTCTGCCTCCTTTCTGACCACCTATGAGGCTGGACATGTTTCTAAGGT
CTCGAATATGACCCTGCCAGCCTCTGCAGAAGTCCTGAAGAATAGCAGCTCTTGTGGTGAAAAGAATGCT
TCTGAGCCCACCCTCGCAATCACCTTTGGAGAAGGATATTTACTGAAACTCACCTTCACAAAAAACACAA
CACGTTACAGTGTCCAGCACATGTATTTCACATATAACCTGTCAGACACACAATTCTTTCCCAATGCCAG
CTCCAAAGGGCCCGACACTGTGGATTCCACAACTGACATCAAGGCAGACATCAACAAAACATACCGATGT
GTCAGCGACATCAGGGTCTACATGAAGAATGTGACCATTGTGCTCTGGGACGCTACTATCCAGGCCTACC
TGCCGAGTAGCAACTTCAGCAAGGAAGAGACACGCTGCCCACAGGATCAACCTTCCCCAACTACTGGGCC
ACCCAGCCCCTCACCACCACTTGTGCCCACAAACCCCAGTGTGTCCAAGTACAATGTGACTGGTGACAAT
GGAACCTGCCTGCTGGCCTCTATGGCACTGCAACTCAACATCACCTACATGAAGAAGGACAACACGACTG
TGACCAGAGCATTCAACATCAACCCAAGTGACAAATATAGTGGGACTTGCGGTGCCCAGTTGGTGACCCT
GAAGGTGGGGAACAAGAGCAGAGTCCTGGAGCTGCAGTTTGGGATGAATGCCACTTCTAGCCTGTTTTTC
CTGCAAGGAGTTCAGTTGAACATGACTCTTCCTGATGCCATAGAGCCCACGTTCAGCACCTCCAACTATT
CCCTGAAAGCTCTTCAGGCCAGTGTCGGCAACTCATACAAGTGCAACAGTGAGGAGCACATCTTTGTCAG
CAAGGCGCTCGCCCTCAATGTCTTCAGCGTGCAAGTCCAGGCTTTCAGGGTAGAAAGTGACAGGTTTGGG
TCTGTGGAAGAGTGTGTACAGGACGGTAACAACATGCTGATCCCCATTGCTGTGGGCGGGGCCCTGGCAG
GGCTGGTCCTCATCGTCCTCATCGCCTACCTCATCGGCAGGAAGAGGAGTCACGCGGGCTATCAGACCAT
CTCGGAATTCGGCTCCACCGGCTCCACCGGCTCCACCGGCGCGGATCCACCGGTCGCCACC
[732 nt withheld, positions 1322-2053]
TAAGCGGCCGCGACTCTAGATCATAATCAGCCATACCAC
