>Addgene plasmid #56166 | mCardinal-Lysosomes-20 | addgene partial sequence | sequence record 117593 | mKate2-TurboRFP-R 5'-TGAAGTGGTGGTTGTTCACG-3'
TGTTCTCCTTGATCAGCTCCTCGCCCTTGCTCACCATGGTGGCGACCGGTGGATCCGCGCCGGTGGAGCC
GGTGGAGCCGGTGGAGCCGAATTCCGAGATGGTCTGATAGCCCGCGTGACTCCTCTTCCTGCCGATGAGG
TAGGCGATGAGGACGATGAGGACCAGCCCTGCCAGGGCCCCGCCCACAGCAATGGGGATCAGCATGTTGT
TACCGTCCTGTACACACTCTTCCACAGACCCAAACCTGTCACTTTCTACCCTGAAAGCCTGGACTTGCAC
GCTGAAGACATTGAGGGCGAGCGCCTTGCTGACAAAGATGTGCTCCTCACTGTTGCACTTGTATGAGTTG
CCGACACTGGCCTGAAGAGCTTTCAGGGAATAGTTGGAGGTGCTGAACGTGGGCTCTATGGCATCAGGAA
GAGTCATGTTCAACTGAACTCCTTGCAGGAAAAACAGGCTAGAAGTGGCATTCATCCCAAACTGCAGCTC
CAGGACTCTGCTCTTGTTCCCCACCTTCAGGGTCACCAACTGGGCACCGCAAGTCCCACTATATTTGTCA
CTTGGGTTGATGTTGAATGCTCTGGTCACAGTCGTGTTGTCCTTCTTCATGTAGGTGATGTTGAGTTGCA
GTGCCATAGAGGCCAGCAGGCAGGTTCCATTGTCACCAGTCACATTGTACTTGGACACACTGGGGTTTGT
GGGCACAAG
